Addgene plasmid #158915: JGI_018091
Purpose: Hydrocarbon Structures for Fuels and Chemicals
Depositing lab: Joint Genome Institute.
Backbone
  Vector backbone: pET28b
  Vector type: Synthetic Biology
Growth in bacteria
  Bacterial resistance: Kanamycin, 50 μg/mL
  Growth temperature: 37°C
  Growth strain: Top10
  Copy number: High Copy
Gene/Insert
  Gene/Insert name: WP_012802190_1 (alt name: Batch220B_p049)
  Species: Synthetic
  Cloning method: Gibson Cloning
Terms and licenses: Academic/Nonprofit Terms; Industry Terms: Not Available to Industry
Depositor comments: pET28b_NdeIXhoI vector with WP_012802190_1 insert, JGI ICE Registry: https://registry.jgi.doe.gov/entry/18091
How to cite: JGI_018091 was a gift from Joint Genome Institute (Addgene plasmid # 158915 ; http://n2t.net/addgene:158915 ; RRID:Addgene_158915)
