[The description below was written by a language model from this plasmid's Addgene catalogue record and pLannotate feature annotations shown in this document.]
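Description:
JGI_018091 is a bacterial expression plasmid built on the pET28b backbone, carrying a synthetic insert named WP_012802190_1 that was placed between the NdeI and XhoI positions of the vector by Gibson assembly. The insert name resembles a protein database accession, but the record does not state the identity, function or source organism of the encoded protein. It lists the species as synthetic and gives the purpose only as part of a project on hydrocarbon structures for fuels and chemicals. In the 6,312 nt sequence, the unannotated stretch of roughly one kilobase between the thrombin site and the downstream His-tag sequence corresponds to where this insert sits.

Expression follows the standard pET arrangement. A T7 promoter with an adjacent lac operator and the phage T7 gene 10 ribosome binding site drives the open reading frame, and a T7 terminator closes the unit. The plasmid also carries lacI under its own promoter, so transcription is repressed until induced with IPTG in a host that supplies T7 RNA polymerase. Upstream of the insert, the annotation picks up a short His-tag-containing fragment and a thrombin cleavage site, consistent with pET28's cleavable N-terminal His tag. A second His-tag fragment lies downstream, though whether it is in frame with the insert cannot be determined from the table.

Propagation relies on a ColE1/pMB1-type origin accompanied by the bom and rop elements, with kanamycin resistance (aph(3')-Ia) for selection and an f1 origin for single-stranded DNA production. The short TcR, AmpR promoter and other fragment hits are backbone remnants rather than functional markers. The construct appears suited to recombinant production and affinity purification of the encoded protein in E. coli.
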