Features (pLannotate 1.2.2; 20 found; start..end, strand, type, name):
      1..25      +  protein_bind   lac operator: The lac repressor binds to the lac operator to inhibit transcription in E. coli. This inhibition can be relieved by adding lactose or isopropyl-β-D-thiogalactopyranoside (IPTG). lac repressor encoded by lacI
     40..62      +  RBS            RBS: efficient ribosome binding site from bacteriophage T7 gene 10 (Olins and Rangwala, 1989)
     81..97      +  CDS            capTEV™ (fragment): composite tag for in vivo biotinylation, TEV protease cleavage, and 6xHis tagging
    108..125     +  CDS            thrombin site: thrombin recognition and cleavage site
   1158..1175    +  CDS            9xHis (fragment): 9xHis affinity tag
   1185..1234    +  CDS            SET1 (fragment): solubility-enhancement tag derived from T7 phage gene 10B
   1242..1289    +  terminator     T7 terminator: transcription terminator for bacteriophage T7 RNA polymerase
   1326..1754    +  rep_origin     f1 ori (sequence partly withheld): f1 bacteriophage origin of replication; arrow indicates direction of (+) strand synthesis
   1807..1864    +  promoter       AmpR promoter (fragment): bla
   1873..2688    -  CDS            KanR: aminoglycoside phosphotransferase; aph(3')-Ia; confers resistance to kanamycin in bacteria or G418 (Geneticin®) in eukaryotes
   2810..3398    +  rep_origin     ori: high-copy-number ColE1/pMB1/pBR322/pUC origin of replication
   3584..3723    -  misc_feature   bom: basis of mobility region from pBR322
   3825..4016    -  CDS            rop: Rop protein, which maintains plasmids at low copy number; rop
   4033..4413    +  CDS            YPB1_ECOLX: Protein predicted: Swiss-Prot protein existence level 4. From Escherichia coli.
   4485..4776    -  CDS            TcR (fragment): tetracycline efflux protein; tet; confers resistance to tetracycline
   4791..4812    -  protein_bind   CAP binding site: CAP binding activates transcription in the presence of cAMP. E. coli catabolite activator protein
   4825..5907    -  CDS            lacI: lac repressor; lacI; The lac repressor binds to the lac operator to inhibit transcription in E. coli. This inhibition can be relieved by adding lactose or isopropyl-β-D-thiogalactopyranoside (IPTG).
   5908..5985    -  promoter       lacI promoter: lacI
   5993..6272    -  CDS            TcR (fragment): tetracycline efflux protein; tet; confers resistance to tetracycline
   6294..6312    +  promoter       T7 promoter: promoter for bacteriophage T7 RNA polymerase
>Addgene plasmid #158915 | JGI_018091 | addgene full sequence | sequence record 317132 | Addgene NGS Result
GGAATTGTGAGCGGATAACAATTCCCCTCTAGAAATAATTTTGTTTAACTTTAAGAAGGAGATATACCAT
GGGCAGCAGCCATCATCATCATCATCACAGCAGCGGCCTGGTGCCGCGCGGCAGCCATATGCCGGGTAAC
GCCACGTTTCGCCATTCAAACACCAGCGTGTTAAGCGTGACCGCGCTGCCAGCCCCGGAGGTGCATACAT
CAGCCGAGTTTGATGCACGCATCATGGATACACTTCGTCGGAATAAGTTAGTTCCGGGAGTTCTTTCCCG
TCTGGTTGGGATAAAAGAACGGCGATGGTGGCCGGAGGACGTCCATTTTACAGAGGCAGCCGCTGAAGCA
GGACGCCGAGCTCTGGTCGATGCAGGCATCAAACCGGAGCAGGTTGGGCTGATGGTGAATACGTCAGTTA
GCCGGGATCATCTTGAACCGTCCACAGCTGTCCGCATCCATGATACGCTGGGACTCCCACGCAGTGCTTC
AAATTTTGATGTAACCAACGCCTGTCTAGGTTTTGTGAACGGTATGCAGATCGCCGCTGCCATGATTGAT
AGCGGGCAAATTGAGTATGCATTAATTGTAAATGCGGAAACAACACGCCATACACATGAAACTACCCTGA
AAAGACTGGAATCTGAGGATGCAACCGCAGATGACGTGCTGCAGCAATTAGCAACCTTAACACTCGGGTC
CGGCGCCGCAGCGATGGTGCTGGGTCGCACGGACAAGCATCCTGAAGGCCACCGCTTTGTCGGGGGCGTG
TCTCGCGCCGGGACTGAACATCACGAGTTATGCGTCGGTGACTTTGATCGAATGACTACGGACTCGGTAG
GTCTGCAGGAAGCGGGTATAGCGCTCTCAGAGGAGCTGTGGGCTGAAGCCGCCGAAGAGTTTGATTGGCA
GCATCTCGATCGTTATGTTATTCATCAGGTCTCCACTGTCCATACAGAACAAATTTGCGATCGTTTGGGC
TTAGATGGTGCTAAGGTACCCAGGACGTTTCCCACTTACGGTAATATGGGCCCCGCCGCTGTCCCATTCA
CTTTAGCCCTCGAAGCGCCTCACCTTGAGCGTGGAGATCGCGTTTTACTTATGGGGATCGGGTCCGGTCT
GAACGCGTGCTGTGCCGAAATAGAGTGGTGACTCGAGCACCACCACCACCACCACTGAGATCCGGCTGCT
AACAAAGCCCGAAAGGAAGCTGAGTTGGCTGCTGCCACCGCTGAGCAATAACTAGCATAACCCCTTGGGG
CCTCTAAACGGGTCTTGAGGGGTTTTTTGCTGAAAGGAGGAACTATATCCGGATTGGCGAATGGG
[124 nt withheld, positions 1326-1449]
C
[91 nt withheld, positions 1451-1541]
A
[49 nt withheld, positions 1543-1591]
CCTTTGACGTTGGAGTCCACGTTCTTT
[37 nt withheld, positions 1619-1655]
ACCCTATCTCGGTCTATTCTTTTGATTTATAAGGGATTTTGCCGATTTCGGCCTATTGGTTAAAAAATGA
GCTGATTTAACAAAAATTTAACGCGAATTTTAACAAAATATTAACGCTTACAATTTAGGTGGCACTTTTC
GGGGAAATGTGCGCGGAACCCCTATTTGTTTATTTTTCTAAATACATTCAAATATGTATCCGCTCATGAA
TTAATTCTTAGAAAAACTCATCGAGCATCAAATGAAACTGCAATTTATTCATATCAGGATTATCAATACC
ATATTTTTGAAAAAGCCGTTTCTGTAATGAAGGAGAAAACTCACCGAGGCAGTTCCATAGGATGGCAAGA
TCCTGGTATCGGTCTGCGATTCCGACTCGTCCAACATCAATACAACCTATTAATTTCCCCTCGTCAAAAA
TAAGGTTATCAAGTGAGAAATCACCATGAGTGACGACTGAATCCGGTGAGAATGGCAAAAGTTTATGCAT
TTCTTTCCAGACTTGTTCAACAGGCCAGCCATTACGCTCGTCATCAAAATCACTCGCATCAACCAAACCG
TTATTCATTCGTGATTGCGCCTGAGCGAGACGAAATACGCGATCGCTGTTAAAAGGACAATTACAAACAG
GAATCGAATGCAACCGGCGCAGGAACACTGCCAGCGCATCAACAATATTTTCACCTGAATCAGGATATTC
TTCTAATACCTGGAATGCTGTTTTCCCGGGGATCGCAGTGGTGAGTAACCATGCATCATCAGGAGTACGG
ATAAAATGCTTGATGGTCGGAAGAGGCATAAATTCCGTCAGCCAGTTTAGTCTGACCATCTCATCTGTAA
CATCATTGGCAACGCTACCTTTGCCATGTTTCAGAAACAACTCTGGCGCATCGGGCTTCCCATACAATCG
ATAGATTGTCGCACCTGATTGCCCGACATTATCGCGAGCCCATTTATACCCATATAAATCAGCATCCATG
TTGGAATTTAATCGCGGCCTAGAGCAAGACGTTTCCCGTTGAATATGGCTCATAACACCCCTTGTATTAC
TGTTTATGTAAGCAGACAGTTTTATTGTTCATGACCAAAATCCCTTAACGTGAGTTTTCGTTCCACTGAG
CGTCAGACCCCGTAGAAAAGATCAAAGGATCTTCTTGAGATCCTTTTTTTCTGCGCGTAATCTGCTGCTT
GCAAACAAAAAAACCACCGCTACCAGCGGTGGTTTGTTTGCCGGATCAAGAGCTACCAACTCTTTTTCCG
AAGGTAACTGGCTTCAGCAGAGCGCAGATACCAAATACTGTCCTTCTAGTGTAGCCGTAGTTAGGCCACC
ACTTCAAGAACTCTGTAGCACCGCCTACATACCTCGCTCTGCTAATCCTGTTACCAGTGGCTGCTGCCAG
TGGCGATAAGTCGTGTCTTACCGGGTTGGACTCAAGACGATAGTTACCGGATAAGGCGCAGCGGTCGGGC
TGAACGGGGGGTTCGTGCACACAGCCCAGCTTGGAGCGAACGACCTACACCGAACTGAGATACCTACAGC
GTGAGCTATGAGAAAGCGCCACGCTTCCCGAAGGGAGAAAGGCGGACAGGTATCCGGTAAGCGGCAGGGT
CGGAACAGGAGAGCGCACGAGGGAGCTTCCAGGGGGAAACGCCTGGTATCTTTATAGTCCTGTCGGGTTT
CGCCACCTCTGACTTGAGCGTCGATTTTTGTGATGCTCGTCAGGGGGGCGGAGCCTATGGAAAAACGCCA
GCAACGCGGCCTTTTTACGGTTCCTGGCCTTTTGCTGGCCTTTTGCTCACATGTTCTTTCCTGCGTTATC
CCCTGATTCTGTGGATAACCGTATTACCGCCTTTGAGTGAGCTGATACCGCTCGCCGCAGCCGAACGACC
GAGCGCAGCGAGTCAGTGAGCGAGGAAGCGGAAGAGCGCCTGATGCGGTATTTTCTCCTTACGCATCTGT
GCGGTATTTCACACCGCAATGGTGCACTCTCAGTACAATCTGCTCTGATGCCGCATAGTTAAGCCAGTAT
ACACTCCGCTATCGCTACGTGACTGGGTCATGGCTGCGCCCCGACACCCGCCAACACCCGCTGACGCGCC
CTGACGGGCTTGTCTGCTCCCGGCATCCGCTTACAGACAAGCTGTGACCGTCTCCGGGAGCTGCATGTGT
CAGAGGTTTTCACCGTCATCACCGAAACGCGCGAGGCAGCTGCGGTAAAGCTCATCAGCGTGGTCGTGAA
GCGATTCACAGATGTCTGCCTGTTCATCCGCGTCCAGCTCGTTGAGTTTCTCCAGAAGCGTTAATGTCTG
GCTTCTGATAAAGCGGGCCATGTTAAGGGCGGTTTTTTCCTGTTTGGTCACTGATGCCTCCGTGTAAGGG
GGATTTCTGTTCATGGGGGTAATGATACCGATGAAACGAGAGAGGATGCTCACGATACGGGTTACTGATG
ATGAACATGCCCGGTTACTGGAACGTTGTGAGGGTAAACAACTGGCGGTATGGATGCGGCGGGACCAGAG
AAAAATCACTCAGGGTCAATGCCAGCGCTTCGTTAATACAGATGTAGGTGTTCCACAGGGTAGCCAGCAG
CATCCTGCGATGCAGATCCGGAACATAATGGTGCAGGGCGCTGACTTCCGCGTTTCCAGACTTTACGAAA
CACGGAAACCGAAGACCATTCATGTTGTTGCTCAGGTCGCAGACGTTTTGCAGCAGCAGTCGCTTCACGT
TCGCTCGCGTATCGGTGATTCATTCTGCTAACCAGTAAGGCAACCCCGCCAGCCTAGCCGGGTCCTCAAC
GACAGGAGCACGATCATGCGCACCCGTGGGGCCGCCATGCCGGCGATAATGGCCTGCTTCTCGCCGAAAC
GTTTGGTGGCGGGACCAGTGACGAAGGCTTGAGCGAGGGCGTGCAAGATTCCGAATACCGCAAGCGACAG
GCCGATCATCGTCGCGCTCCAGCGAAAGCGGTCCTCGCCGAAAATGACCCAGAGCGCTGCCGGCACCTGT
CCTACGAGTTGCATGATAAAGAAGACAGTCATAAGTGCGGCGACGATAGTCATGCCCCGCGCCCACCGGA
AGGAGCTGACTGGGTTGAAGGCTCTCAAGGGCATCGGTCGAGATCCCGGTGCCTAATGAGTGAGCTAACT
TACATTAATTGCGTTGCGCTCACTGCCCGCTTTCCAGTCGGGAAACCTGTCGTGCCAGCTGCATTAATGA
ATCGGCCAACGCGCGGGGAGAGGCGGTTTGCGTATTGGGCGCCAGGGTGGTTTTTCTTTTCACCAGTGAG
ACGGGCAACAGCTGATTGCCCTTCACCGCCTGGCCCTGAGAGAGTTGCAGCAAGCGGTCCACGCTGGTTT
GCCCCAGCAGGCGAAAATCCTGTTTGATGGTGGTTAACGGCGGGATATAACATGAGCTGTCTTCGGTATC
GTCGTATCCCACTACCGAGATATCCGCACCAACGCGCAGCCCGGACTCGGTAATGGCGCGCATTGCGCCC
AGCGCCATCTGATCGTTGGCAACCAGCATCGCAGTGGGAACGATGCCCTCATTCAGCATTTGCATGGTTT
GTTGAAAACCGGACATGGCACTCCAGTCGCCTTCCCGTTCCGCTATCGGCTGAATTTGATTGCGAGTGAG
ATATTTATGCCAGCCAGCCAGACGCAGACGCGCCGAGACAGAACTTAATGGGCCCGCTAACAGCGCGATT
TGCTGGTGACCCAATGCGACCAGATGCTCCACGCCCAGTCGCGTACCGTCTTCATGGGAGAAAATAATAC
TGTTGATGGGTGTCTGGTCAGAGACATCAAGAAATAACGCCGGAACATTAGTGCAGGCAGCTTCCACAGC
AATGGCATCCTGGTCATCCAGCGGATAGTTAATGATCAGCCCACTGACGCGTTGCGCGAGAAGATTGTGC
ACCGCCGCTTTACAGGCTTCGACGCCGCTTCGTTCTACCATCGACACCACCACGCTGGCACCCAGTTGAT
CGGCGCGAGATTTAATCGCCGCGACAATTTGCGACGGCGCGTGCAGGGCCAGACTGGAGGTGGCAACGCC
AATCAGCAACGACTGTTTGCCCGCCAGTTGTTGTGCCACGCGGTTGGGAATGTAATTCAGCTCCGCCATC
GCCGCTTCCACTTTTTCCCGCGTTTTCGCAGAAACGTGGCTGGCCTGGTTCACCACGCGGGAAACGGTCT
GATAAGAGACACCGGCATACTCTGCGACATCGTATAACGTTACTGGTTTCACATTCACCACCCTGAATTG
ACTCTCTTCCGGGCGCTATCATGCCATACCGCGAAAGGTTTTGCGCCATTCGATGGTGTCCGGGATCTCG
ACGCTCTCCCTTATGCGACTCCTGCATTAGGAAGCAGCCCAGTAGTAGGTTGAGGCCGTTGAGCACCGCC
GCCGCAAGGAATGGTGCATGCAAGGAGATGGCGCCCAACAGTCCCCCGGCCACGGGGCCTGCCACCATAC
CCACGCCGAAACAAGCGCTCATGAGCCCGAAGTGGCGAGCCCGATCTTCCCCATCGGTGATGTCGGCGAT
ATAGGCGCCAGCAACCGCACCTGTGGCGCCGGTGATGCCGGCCACGATGCGTCCGGCGTAGAGGATCGAG
ATCTCGATCCCGCGAAATTAATACGACTCACTATAGG
