>Addgene plasmid #158915 | JGI_018091 | depositor partial sequence | sequence record 306625 | gene insert with vector overlaps
CACAGCAGCGGCCTGGTGCCGCGCGGCAGCCATATGCCGGGTAACGCCACGTTTCGCCATTCAAACACCA
GCGTGTTAAGCGTGACCGCGCTGCCAGCCCCGGAGGTGCATACATCAGCCGAGTTTGATGCACGCATCAT
GGATACACTTCGTCGGAATAAGTTAGTTCCGGGAGTTCTTTCCCGTCTGGTTGGGATAAAAGAACGGCGA
TGGTGGCCGGAGGACGTCCATTTTACAGAGGCAGCCGCTGAAGCAGGACGCCGAGCTCTGGTCGATGCAG
GCATCAAACCGGAGCAGGTTGGGCTGATGGTGAATACGTCAGTTAGCCGGGATCATCTTGAACCGTCCAC
AGCTGTCCGCATCCATGATACGCTGGGACTCCCACGCAGTGCTTCAAATTTTGATGTAACCAACGCCTGT
CTAGGTTTTGTGAACGGTATGCAGATCGCCGCTGCCATGATTGATAGCGGGCAAATTGAGTATGCATTAA
TTGTAAATGCGGAAACAACACGCCATACACATGAAACTACCCTGAAAAGACTGGAATCTGAGGATGCAAC
CGCAGATGACGTGCTGCAGCAATTAGCAACCTTAACACTCGGGTCCGGCGCCGCAGCGATGGTGCTGGGT
CGCACGGACAAGCATCCTGAAGGCCACCGCTTTGTCGGGGGCGTGTCTCGCGCCGGGACTGAACATCACG
AGTTATGCGTCGGTGACTTTGATCGAATGACTACGGACTCGGTAGGTCTGCAGGAAGCGGGTATAGCGCT
CTCAGAGGAGCTGTGGGCTGAAGCCGCCGAAGAGTTTGATTGGCAGCATCTCGATCGTTATGTTATTCAT
CAGGTCTCCACTGTCCATACAGAACAAATTTGCGATCGTTTGGGCTTAGATGGTGCTAAGGTACCCAGGA
CGTTTCCCACTTACGGTAATATGGGCCCCGCCGCTGTCCCATTCACTTTAGCCCTCGAAGCGCCTCACCT
TGAGCGTGGAGATCGCGTTTTACTTATGGGGATCGGGTCCGGTCTGAACGCGTGCTGTGCCGAAATAGAG
TGGTGACTCGAGCACCACCACCACCACCACTGAGATCCG
